Addgene plasmid #116781: pHAGE-PTH2
Purpose: Lentiviral expression of PTH2
Depositing lab: Gordon Mills & Kenneth Scott. Depositing organization: Baylor College of Medicine. Publication: Systematic Functional Annotation of Somatic Mutations in Cancer. Ng PK, Li J, Jeong KJ, Shao S, Chen H, Tsang YH, Sengupta S, Wang Z, Bhavana VH, Tran R, Soewito S, Minussi DC, Moreno D, Kong K, Dogruluk T, Lu H, Gao J, Tokheim C, Zhou DC, Johnson AM, Zeng J, Ip CKM, Ju Z, Wester M, Yu S, Li Y, Vellano CP, Schultz N, Karchin R, Ding L, Lu Y, Cheung LWT, Chen K, Shaw KR, Meric-Bernstam F, Scott KL, Yi S, Sahni N, Liang H, Mills GB. Cancer Cell. 2018 Mar 12;33(3):450-462.e10. doi: 10.1016/j.ccell.2018.01.021. PubMed 29533785.
Backbone
  Vector backbone: pHAGE
  Vector type: Lentiviral
Growth in bacteria
  Bacterial resistance: Ampicillin, 100 μg/mL
  Growth temperature: 37°C
  Growth strain: Stbl3
  Copy number: High Copy
Gene/Insert
  Gene/Insert name: PTH2
  Species: H. sapiens (human)
  Mutation: WT
  Entrez Gene: PTH2 (a.k.a. TIP39)
  Cloning method: Gateway Cloning
Terms and licenses: Academic/Nonprofit Terms; Industry Terms: Not Available to Industry
How to cite: pHAGE-PTH2 was a gift from Gordon Mills & Kenneth Scott (Addgene plasmid # 116781 ; http://n2t.net/addgene:116781 ; RRID:Addgene_116781)
