[The description below was written by a language model from this plasmid's Addgene catalogue record and pLannotate feature annotations shown in this document.]
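Description:
pHAGE-PTH2 is an 8.8 kb HIV-1-derived lentiviral expression plasmid built on the pHAGE backbone and carrying the wild-type human PTH2 open reading frame (also known as TIP39), which encodes the precursor of a neuropeptide agonist of the PTH2 receptor. The automated annotation labels this CDS by its closest database match, the bovine TIP39 entry, but the catalogue record gives the species as human. In bacteria the plasmid is maintained through a high-copy ColE1/pUC-type origin and selected with ampicillin via the β-lactamase gene. Short lac, lacI and SV40 fragments in the backbone appear to be cloning remnants.

The transfer cassette runs from a truncated 5' LTR to a self-inactivating ΔU3 3' LTR. It includes the Ψ packaging signal with a partial gag sequence, the Rev response element for Rev-dependent nuclear export of the genomic RNA, and the cPPT/CTS, which aids nuclear import in transduced cells. Packaging functions are not encoded and must be supplied in trans. Within the provirus, the constitutive human EF-1α promoter drives PTH2, which was inserted by Gateway recombination and is therefore flanked by attB1 and attB2 sites. A V5 epitope sequence lies downstream of attB2, but the record does not state whether it is fused in frame to PTH2 or blocked by a stop codon. An EMCV IRES then allows EGFP to be translated from the same transcript, marking transduced cells, and a WPRE enhances transcript expression. The plasmid is intended for lentiviral expression of PTH2 in mammalian cells. It was deposited with a study on systematic functional annotation of somatic mutations in cancer, where a wild-type clone would plausibly serve as a reference.
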