Features (pLannotate 1.2.2; 27 found; start..end, strand, type, name):
    377..634     +  LTR            5' LTR (truncated): truncated 5' long terminal repeat (LTR) from HIV-1
    681..806     +  misc_feature   HIV-1 Ψ: packaging signal of human immunodeficiency virus type 1
    790..1128    +  CDS            HIV-1 gag (fragment): gag protein from human immunodeficiency virus 1; gag
   1303..1536    +  misc_feature   RRE: The Rev response element (RRE) of HIV-1 allows for Rev-dependent mRNA export from the nucleus to the cytoplasm.
   1913..2013    +  CDS            Rev (fragment): human immunodeficiency virus 1 (HIV-1) Rev protein; rev; enhances nuclear export of unspliced and incompletely spliced viral mRNAs
   2058..2175    +  misc_feature   cPPT/CTS: central polypurine tract and central termination sequence of HIV-1
   2223..3401    +  promoter       EF-1α promoter: strong constitutive promoter for human elongation factor EF-1α
   3422..3442    +  protein_bind   attB1: mutant version of attB; core recombination site for the Gateway® BP reaction BP Clonase™
   3448..3747    +  CDS            PTH2: TIP39_BOVIN - Also known as TIP39, TIPF39. Experimental evidence at protein level: Swiss-Prot protein existence level 1. Plays a role as a potent and selective agonist of PTH2R resulting in adenyl cyclase activation and intracellular calcium levels elevation. Induces protein kinase C beta activation, recruitment of beta-arrestin and PTH2R internalization. May inhibit cell proliferation via its action of PTH2R activation. Neuropeptide which may also have a role in spermatogenesis. May activate nociceptors and nociceptive circuits. From Bos taurus (Bovine).
   3752..3776    -  protein_bind   attB2: mutant version of attB; recombination site for the Gateway® BP reaction BP Clonase™
   3829..3870    +  CDS            V5 tag: epitope tag from simian virus 5
   3996..4458    +  misc_feature   IRES: internal ribosome entry site (IRES) of the encephalomyocarditis virus (EMCV)
   4472..5191    +  CDS            EGFP: the original enhanced GFP (Yang et al., 1996) mammalian codon-optimized
   5205..5793    +  misc_feature   WPRE: woodchuck hepatitis virus posttranscriptional regulatory element
   5801..5866    +  CDS            nef (fragment): NEF_HV1Z2 - Experimental evidence at protein level: Swiss-Prot protein existence level 1. Extracellular Nef protein targets CD4(+) T-lymphocytes for apoptosis by interacting with CXCR4 surface receptors. From Human immunodeficiency virus type 1 group M subtype D (isolate Z2/CDC-Z34) (HIV-1).
   5868..6101    +  LTR            3' LTR (ΔU3): self-inactivating 3' long terminal repeat (LTR) from HIV-1
   6306..6410    +  promoter       AmpR promoter: bla
   6411..7271    +  CDS            AmpR: β-lactamase; bla; confers resistance to ampicillin, carbenicillin, and related antibiotics
   7442..8030    +  rep_origin     ori: high-copy-number ColE1/pMB1/pBR322/pUC origin of replication
   8213..8267    +  CDS            lacI (fragment): lac repressor; lacI; The lac repressor binds to the lac operator to inhibit transcription in E. coli. This inhibition can be relieved by adding lactose or isopropyl-β-D-thiogalactopyranoside (IPTG).
   8273..8366    +  rep_origin     SV40 ori (fragment): SV40 origin of replication
   8391..8428    +  CDS            lacI (fragment): lac repressor; lacI; The lac repressor binds to the lac operator to inhibit transcription in E. coli. This inhibition can be relieved by adding lactose or isopropyl-β-D-thiogalactopyranoside (IPTG).
   8441..8462    +  protein_bind   CAP binding site: CAP binding activates transcription in the presence of cAMP. E. coli catabolite activator protein
   8477..8507    +  promoter       lac promoter: promoter for the E. coli lac operon
   8515..8531    +  protein_bind   lac operator: The lac repressor binds to the lac operator to inhibit transcription in E. coli. This inhibition can be relieved by adding lactose or isopropyl-β-D-thiogalactopyranoside (IPTG). lac repressor encoded by lacI
   8565..8648    +  polyA_signal   SV40 poly(A) signal (fragment): SV40 polyadenylation signal
   8815..329     +  CDS            nef (fragment) (across the origin): NEF_HV1BR - Experimental evidence at protein level: Swiss-Prot protein existence level 1. Extracellular Nef protein targets CD4(+) T-lymphocytes for apoptosis by interacting with CXCR4 surface receptors (PubMed:14990729). From Human immunodeficiency virus type 1 group M subtype B (isolate BRU/LAI) (HIV-1).
>Addgene plasmid #116781 | pHAGE-PTH2 | addgene full sequence | sequence record 241719 | Addgene NGS Result
TGGAAGGGCTAATTCACTCCCAAAGAAGACAAGATATCCTTGATCTGTGGATCTACCACACACAAGGCTA
CTTCCCTGATTAGCAGAACTACACACCAGGGCCAGGGGTCAGATATCCACTGACCTTTGGATGGTGCTAC
AAGCTAGTACCAGTTGAGCCAGATAAGGTAGAAGAGGCCAATAAAGGAGAGAACACCAGCTTGTTACACC
CTGTGAGCCTGCATGGGATGGATGACCCGGAGAGAGAAGTGTTAGAGTGGAGGTTTGACAGCCGCCTAGC
ATTTCATCACGTGGCCCGAGAGCTGCATCCGGAGTACTTCAAGAACTGCTGATATCGAGCTTGCTACAAG
GGACTTTCCGCTGGGGACTTTCCAGGGAGGCGTGGCCTGGGCGGGACTGGGGAGTGGCGAGCCCTCAGAT
CCTGCATATAAGCAGCTGCTTTTTGCCTGTACTGGGTCTCTCTGGTTAGACCAGATCTGAGCCTGGGAGC
TCTCTGGCTAACTAGGGAACCCACTGCTTAAGCCTCAATAAAGCTTGCCTTGAGTGCTTCAAGTAGTGTG
TGCCCGTCTGTTGTGTGACTCTGGTAACTAGAGATCCCTCAGACCCTTTTAGTCAGTGTGGAAAATCTCT
AGCAGTGGCGCCCGAACAGGGACTTGAAAGCGAAAGGGAAACCAGAGGAGCTCTCTCGACGCAGGACTCG
GCTTGCTGAAGCGCGCACGGCAAGAGGCGAGGGGCGGCGACTGGTGAGTACGCCAAAAATTTTGACTAGC
GGAGGCTAGAAGGAGAGAGATGGGTGCGAGAGCGTCAGTATTAAGCGGGGGAGAATTAGATCGCGATGGG
AAAAAATTCGGTTAAGGCCAGGGGGAAAGAAAAAATATAAATTAAAACATATAGTATGGGCAAGCAGGGA
GCTAGAACGATTCGCAGTTAATCCTGGCCTGTTAGAAACATCAGAAGGCTGTAGACAAATACTGGGACAG
CTACAACCATCCCTTCAGACAGGATCAGAAGAACTTAGATCATTATATAATACAGTAGCAACCCTCTATT
GTGTGCATCAAAGGATAGAGATAAAAGACACCAAGGAAGCTTTAGACAAGATAGAGGAAGAGCAAAACAA
AAGTAAGACCACCGCACAGCAAGCGGCCGGCCGCTGATCTTCAGACCTGGAGGAGGAGATATGAGGGACA
ATTGGAGAAGTGAATTATATAAATATAAAGTAGTAAAAATTGAACCATTAGGAGTAGCACCCACCAAGGC
AAAGAGAAGAGTGGTGCAGAGAGAAAAAAGAGCAGTGGGAATAGGAGCTTTGTTCCTTGGGTTCTTGGGA
GCAGCAGGAAGCACTATGGGCGCAGCGTCAATGACGCTGACGGTACAGGCCAGACAATTATTGTCTGGTA
TAGTGCAGCAGCAGAACAATTTGCTGAGGGCTATTGAGGCGCAACAGCATCTGTTGCAACTCACAGTCTG
GGGCATCAAGCAGCTCCAGGCAAGAATCCTGGCTGTGGAAAGATACCTAAAGGATCAACAGCTCCTGGGG
ATTTGGGGTTGCTCTGGAAAACTCATTTGCACCACTGCTGTGCCTTGGAATGCTAGTTGGAGTAATAAAT
CTCTGGAACAGATTTGGAATCACACGACCTGGATGGAGTGGGACAGAGAAATTAACAATTACACAAGCTT
AATACACTCCTTAATTGAAGAATCGCAAAACCAGCAAGAAAAGAATGAACAAGAATTATTGGAATTAGAT
AAATGGGCAAGTTTGTGGAATTGGTTTAACATAACAAATTGGCTGTGGTATATAAAATTATTCATAATGA
TAGTAGGAGGCTTGGTAGGTTTAAGAATAGTTTTTGCTGTACTTTCTATAGTGAATAGAGTTAGGCAGGG
ATATTCACCATTATCGTTTCAGACCCACCTCCCAACCCCGAGGGGACCCGACAGGCCCGAAGGAATAGAA
GAAGAAGGTGGAGAGAGAGACAGAGACAGATCCATTCGATTAGTGAACGGATCTCGACGGTATCGCCGAA
TTCACAAATGGCAGTATTCATCCACAATTTTAAAAGAAAAGGGGGGATTGGGGGGTACAGTGCAGGGGAA
AGAATAGTAGACATAATAGCAACAGACATACAAACTAAAGAATTACAAAAACAAATTACAAAAATTCAAA
ATTTTCGGGTTTATTACAGGGACAGCAGAGATCCAGTTTGGACTAGTCGTGAGGCTCCGGTGCCCGTCAG
TGGGCAGAGCGCACATCGCCCACAGTCCCCGAGAAGTTGGGGGGAGGGGTCGGCAATTGAACCGGTGCCT
AGAGAAGGTGGCGCGGGGTAAACTGGGAAAGTGATGTCGTGTACTGGCTCCGCCTTTTTCCCGAGGGTGG
GGGAGAACCGTATATAAGTGCAGTAGTCGCCGTGAACGTTCTTTTTCGCAACGGGTTTGCCGCCAGAACA
CAGGTAAGTGCCGTGTGTGGTTCCCGCGGGCCTGGCCTCTTTACGGGTTATGGCCCTTGCGTGCCTTGAA
TTACTTCCACCTGGCTGCAGTACGTGATTCTTGATCCCGAGCTTCGGGTTGGAAGTGGGTGGGAGAGTTC
GAGGCCTTGCGCTTAAGGAGCCCCTTCGCCTCGTGCTTGAGTTGAGGCCTGGCCTGGGCGCTGGGGCCGC
CGCGTGCGAATCTGGTGGCACCTTCGCGCCTGTCTCGCTGCTTTCGATAAGTCTCTAGCCATTTAAAATT
TTTGATGACCTGCTGCGACGCTTTTTTTCTGGCAAGATAGTCTTGTAAATGCGGGCCAAGATCTGCACAC
TGGTATTTCGGTTTTTGGGGCCGCGGGCGGCGACGGGGCCCGTGCGTCCCAGCGCACATGTTCGGCGAGG
CGGGGCCTGCGAGCGCGGCCACCGAGAATCGGACGGGGGTAGTCTCAAGCTGGCCGGCCTGCTCTGGTGC
CTGGCCTCGCGCCGCCGTGTATCGCCCCGCCCTGGGCGGCAAGGCTGGCCCGGTCGGCACCAGTTGCGTG
AGCGGAAAGATGGCCGCTTCCCGGCCCTGCTGCAGGGAGCTCAAAATGGAGGACGCGGCGCTCGGGAGAG
CGGGCGGGTGAGTCACCCACACAAAGGAAAAGGGCCTTTCCGTCCTCAGCCGTCGCTTCATGTGACTCCA
CGGAGTACCGGGCGCCGTCCAGGCACCTCGATTAGTTCTCGAGCTTTTGGAGTACGTCGTCTTTAGGTTG
GGGGGAGGGGTTTTATGCGATGGAGTTTCCCCACACTGAGTGGGTGGAGACTGAAGTTAGGCCAGCTTGG
CACTTGATGTAATTCTCCTTGGAATTTGCCCTTTTTGAGTTTGGATCTTGGTTCATTCTCAAGCCTCAGA
CAGTGGTTCAAAGTTTTTTTCTTCCATTTCAGGTGTCGTGAAGCGGCCCTGCAGATATCAACAAGTTTGT
ACAAAAAAGCAGGCACCATGGAGACCCGCCAGGTGTCCAGGAGCCCTCGGGTTCGGCTGCTGCTGCTGCT
GCTGCTGCTGCTGGTGGTGCCCTGGGGCGTCCGCACTGCCTCGGGAGTCGCCCTGCCCCCGGTCGGGGTC
CTCAGCCTCCGCCCCCCAGGACGGGCCTGGGCGGATCCCGCCACCCCCAGGCCGCGGAGGAGCCTGGCGC
TGGCGGACGACGCGGCCTTCCGGGAACGCGCGCGGTTGCTGGCCGCCCTCGAGCGCCGCCACTGGCTGAA
CTCGTACATGCACAAGCTGCTGGTGTTGGATGCGCCCTAGAACCCAGCTTTCTTGTACAAAGTGGTTGAT
ATCCAGCACAGTGGCGGCCGCTCGAGTCTAGAGGGCCCGCGGTTCGAAGGTAAGCCTATCCCTAACCCTC
TCCTCGGTCTCGATTCTACGCGTACCGGTTAGTAATGAGATCCCTCCCCCCCCCCTAACGTTACTGGCCG
AAGCCGCTTGGAATAAGGCCGGTGTGCGTTTGTCTATATGTTATTTTCCACCATATTGCCGTCTTTTGGC
AATGTGAGGGCCCGGAAACCTGGCCCTGTCTTCTTGACGAGCATTCCTAGGGGTCTTTCCCCTCTCGCCA
AAGGAATGCAAGGTCTGTTGAATGTCGTGAAGGAAGCAGTTCCTCTGGAAGCTTCTTGAAGACAAACAAC
GTCTGTAGCGACCCTTTGCAGGCAGCGGAACCCCCCACCTGGCGACAGGTGCCTCTGCGGCCAAAAGCCA
CGTGTATAAGATACACCTGCAAAGGCGGCACAACCCCAGTGCCACGTTGTGAGTTGGATAGTTGTGGAAA
GAGTCAAATGGCTCTCCTCAAGCGTATTCAACAAGGGGCTGAAGGATGCCCAGAAGGTACCCCATTGTAT
GGGATCTGATCTGGGGCCTCGGTGCACATGCTTTACATGTGTTTAGTCGAGGTTAAAAAAACGTCTAGGC
CCCCCGAACCACGGGGACGTGGTTTTCCTTTGAAAAACACGATGATAATATGGCCACACATATGGTGAGC
AAGGGCGAGGAGCTGTTCACCGGGGTGGTGCCCATCCTGGTCGAGCTGGACGGCGACGTAAACGGCCACA
AGTTCAGCGTGTCCGGCGAGGGCGAGGGCGATGCCACCTACGGCAAGCTGACCCTGAAGTTCATCTGCAC
CACCGGCAAGCTGCCCGTGCCCTGGCCCACCCTCGTGACCACCCTGACCTACGGCGTGCAGTGCTTCAGC
CGCTACCCCGACCACATGAAGCAGCACGACTTCTTCAAGTCCGCCATGCCCGAAGGCTACGTCCAGGAGC
GCACCATCTTCTTCAAGGACGACGGCAACTACAAGACCCGCGCCGAGGTGAAGTTCGAGGGCGACACCCT
GGTGAACCGCATCGAGCTGAAGGGCATCGACTTCAAGGAGGACGGCAACATCCTGGGGCACAAGCTGGAG
TACAACTACAACAGCCACAACGTCTATATCATGGCCGACAAGCAGAAGAACGGCATCAAGGTGAACTTCA
AGATCCGCCACAACATCGAGGACGGCAGCGTGCAGCTCGCCGACCACTACCAGCAGAACACCCCCATCGG
CGACGGCCCCGTGCTGCTGCCCGACAACCACTACCTGAGCACCCAGTCCGCCCTGAGCAAAGACCCCAAC
GAGAAGCGCGATCACATGGTCCTGCTGGAGTTCGTGACCGCCGCCGGGATCACTCTCGGCATGGACGAGC
TGTACAAGTAAATCGATAGATCCTAATCAACCTCTGGATTACAAAATTTGTGAAAGATTGACTGGTATTC
TTAACTATGTTGCTCCTTTTACGCTATGTGGATACGCTGCTTTAATGCCTTTGTATCATGCTATTGCTTC
CCGTATGGCTTTCATTTTCTCCTCCTTGTATAAATCCTGGTTGCTGTCTCTTTATGAGGAGTTGTGGCCC
GTTGTCAGGCAACGTGGCGTGGTGTGCACTGTGTTTGCTGACGCAACCCCCACTGGTTGGGGCATTGCCA
CCACCTGTCAGCTCCTTTCCGGGACTTTCGCTTTCCCCCTCCCTATTGCCACGGCGGAACTCATCGCCGC
CTGCCTTGCCCGCTGCTGGACAGGGGCTCGGCTGTTGGGCACTGACAATTCCGTGGTGTTGTCGGGGAAA
TCATCGTCCTTTCCTTGGCTGCTCGCCTGTGTTGCCACCTGGATTCTGCGCGGGACGTCCTTCTGCTACG
TCCCTTCGGCCCTCAATCCAGCGGACCTTCCTTCCCGCGGCCTGCTGCCGGCTCTGCGGCCTCTTCCGCG
TCTTCGCCTTCGCCCTCAGACGAGTCGGATCTCCCTTTGGGCCGCCTCCCCGCCTGAGATCCTTTAAGAC
CAATGACTTACAAGGCAGCTGTAGATCTTAGCCACTTTTTAAAAGAAAAGGGGGGACTGGAAGGGCTAAT
TCACTCCCAACGAAGACAAGATCTGCTTTTTGCTTGTACTGGGTCTCTCTGGTTAGACCAGATCTGAGCC
TGGGAGCTCTCTGGCTAACTAGGGAACCCACTGCTTAAGCCTCAATAAAGCTTGCCTTGAGTGCTTCAAG
TAGTGTGTGCCCGTCTGTTGTGTGACTCTGGTAACTAGAGATCCCTCAGACCCTTTTAGTCAGTGTGGAA
AATCTCTAGCAGTAGTAGTTCATGTCATCTTATTATTCAGTATTTATAACTTGCAAAGAAATGAATATCA
GAGAGTGAGAGGCCCGGGTTAATTAAGGAAAGGGCTAGATCATTCTTGAAGACGAAAGGGCCTCGTGATA
CGCCTATTTTTATAGGTTAATGTCATGATAATAATGGTTTCTTAGACGTCAGGTGGCACTTTTCGGGGAA
ATGTGCGCGGAACCCCTATTTGTTTATTTTTCTAAATACATTCAAATATGTATCCGCTCATGAGACAATA
ACCCTGATAAATGCTTCAATAATATTGAAAAAGGAAGAGTATGAGTATTCAACATTTCCGTGTCGCCCTT
ATTCCCTTTTTTGCGGCATTTTGCCTTCCTGTTTTTGCTCACCCAGAAACGCTGGTGAAAGTAAAAGATG
CTGAAGATCAGTTGGGTGCACGAGTGGGTTACATCGAACTGGATCTCAACAGCGGTAAGATCCTTGAGAG
TTTTCGCCCCGAAGAACGTTTTCCAATGATGAGCACTTTTAAAGTTCTGCTATGTGGCGCGGTATTATCC
CGTGTTGACGCCGGGCAAGAGCAACTCGGTCGCCGCATACACTATTCTCAGAATGACTTGGTTGAGTACT
CACCAGTCACAGAAAAGCATCTTACGGATGGCATGACAGTAAGAGAATTATGCAGTGCTGCCATAACCAT
GAGTGATAACACTGCGGCCAACTTACTTCTGACAACGATCGGAGGACCGAAGGAGCTAACCGCTTTTTTG
CACAACATGGGGGATCATGTAACTCGCCTTGATCGTTGGGAACCGGAGCTGAATGAAGCCATACCAAACG
ACGAGCGTGACACCACGATGCCTGTAGCAATGGCAACAACGTTGCGCAAACTATTAACTGGCGAACTACT
TACTCTAGCTTCCCGGCAACAATTAATAGACTGGATGGAGGCGGATAAAGTTGCAGGACCACTTCTGCGC
TCGGCCCTTCCGGCTGGCTGGTTTATTGCTGATAAATCTGGAGCCGGTGAGCGTGGGTCTCGCGGTATCA
TTGCAGCACTGGGGCCAGATGGTAAGCCCTCCCGTATCGTAGTTATCTACACGACGGGGAGTCAGGCAAC
TATGGATGAACGAAATAGACAGATCGCTGAGATAGGTGCCTCACTGATTAAGCATTGGTAACTGTCAGAC
CAAGTTTACTCATATATACTTTAGATTGATTTAAAACTTCATTTTTAATTTAAAAGGATCTAGGTGAAGA
TCCTTTTTGATAATCTCATGACCAAAATCCCTTAACGTGAGTTTTCGTTCCACTGAGCGTCAGACCCCGT
AGAAAAGATCAAAGGATCTTCTTGAGATCCTTTTTTTCTGCGCGTAATCTGCTGCTTGCAAACAAAAAAA
CCACCGCTACCAGCGGTGGTTTGTTTGCCGGATCAAGAGCTACCAACTCTTTTTCCGAAGGTAACTGGCT
TCAGCAGAGCGCAGATACCAAATACTGTTCTTCTAGTGTAGCCGTAGTTAGGCCACCACTTCAAGAACTC
TGTAGCACCGCCTACATACCTCGCTCTGCTAATCCTGTTACCAGTGGCTGCTGCCAGTGGCGATAAGTCG
TGTCTTACCGGGTTGGACTCAAGACGATAGTTACCGGATAAGGCGCAGCGGTCGGGCTGAACGGGGGGTT
CGTGCACACAGCCCAGCTTGGAGCGAACGACCTACACCGAACTGAGATACCTACAGCGTGAGCTATGAGA
AAGCGCCACGCTTCCCGAAGGGAGAAAGGCGGACAGGTATCCGGTAAGCGGCAGGGTCGGAACAGGAGAG
CGCACGAGGGAGCTTCCAGGGGGAAACGCCTGGTATCTTTATAGTCCTGTCGGGTTTCGCCACCTCTGAC
TTGAGCGTCGATTTTTGTGATGCTCGTCAGGGGGGCGGAGCCTATGGAAAAACGCCAGCAACGCGGCCTT
TTTACGGTTCCTGGCCTTTTGCTGGCCTTTTGCTCACATGTTCTTTCCTGCGTTATCCCCTGATTCTGTG
GATAACCGTATTACCGCCTTTGAGTGAGCTGATACCGCTCGCCGCAGCCGAACGACCGAGCGCAGCGAGT
CAGTGAGCGAGGAAGCGGAAGAGCGCCCAATACGCAAACCGCCTCTCCCCGCGCGTTGGCCGATTCATTA
ATGCAGCAAGCTCATGGCTGACTAATTTTTTTTATTTATGCAGAGGCCGAGGCCGCCTCGGCCTCTGAGC
TATTCCAGAAGTAGTGAGGAGGCTTTTTTGGAGGCCTAGGCTTTTGCAAAAAGCTCCCCGTGGCACGACA
GGTTTCCCGACTGGAAAGCGGGCAGTGAGCGCAACGCAATTAATGTGAGTTAGCTCACTCATTAGGCACC
CCAGGCTTTACACTTTATGCTTCCGGCTCGTATGTTGTGTGGAATTGTGAGCGGATAACAATTTCACACA
GGAAACAGCTATGACATGATTACGAATTTCACAAATAAAGCATTTTTTTCACTGCATTCTAGTTGTGGTT
TGTCCAAACTCATCAATGTATCTTATCATGTCTGGATCAACTGGATAACTCAAGCTAACCAAAATCATCC
CAAACTTCCCACCCCATACCCTATTACCACTGCCAATTACCTGTGGTTTCATTTACTCTAAACCTGTGAT
TCCTCTGAATTATTTTCATTTTAAAGAAATTGTATTTGTTAAATATGTACTACAAACTTAGTAGT
