>Addgene plasmid #116781 | pHAGE-PTH2 | depositor partial sequence | sequence record 219657 | insert
ATGGAGACCCGCCAGGTGTCCAGGAGCCCTCGGGTTCGGCTGCTGCTGCTGCTGCTGCTGCTGCTGGTGG
TGCCCTGGGGCGTCCGCACTGCCTCGGGAGTCGCCCTGCCCCCGGTCGGGGTCCTCAGCCTCCGCCCCCC
AGGACGGGCCTGGGCGGATCCCGCCACCCCCAGGCCGCGGAGGAGCCTGGCGCTGGCGGACGACGCGGCC
TTCCGGGAACGCGCGCGGTTGCTGGCCGCCCTCGAGCGCCGCCACTGGCTGAACTCGTACATGCACAAGC
TGCTGGTGTTGGATGCGCCCTGA
